>Addgene plasmid #246045 | CMV_AcrIIA5_cpGR2(GGS5)-D41 | addgene full sequence | sequence record 495335 | Addgene NGS Result
CAAGGCGAGTTACATGATCCCCCATGTTGTGCAAAAAAGCGGTTAGCTCCTTCGGTCCTCCGATCGTTGT
CAGAAGTAAGTTGGCCGCAGTGTTATCACTCATGGTTATGGCAGCACTGCATAATTCTCTTACTGTCATG
CCATCCGTAAGATGCTTTTCTGTGACTGGTGAGTACTCAACCAAGTCATTCTGAGAATAGTGTATGCGGC
GACCGAGTTGCTCTTGCCCGGCGTCAATACGGGATAATACCGCGCCACATAGCAGAACTTTAAAAGTGCT
CATCATTGGAAAACGTTCTTCGGGGCGAAAACTCTCAAGGATCTTACCGCTGTTGAGATCCAGTTCGATG
TAACCCACTCGTGCACCCAACTGATCTTCAGCATCTTTTACTTTCACCAGCGTTTCTGGGTGAGCAAAAA
CAGGAAGGCAAAATGCCGCAAAAAAGGGAATAAGGGCGACACGGAAATGTTGAATACTCATACTCTTCCT
TTTTCAATATTATTGAAGCATTTATCAGGGTTATTGTCTCATGAGCGGATACATATTTGAATGTATTTAG
AAAAATAAACAAATAGGGGTTCCGCGCACATTTCCCCGAAAAGTGCCACCTGACGTCGACGGATCGGGAG
ATCTCCCGATCCCCTATGGTGCACTCTCAGTACAATCTGCTCTGATGCCGCATAGTTAAGCCAGTATCTG
CTCCCTGCTTGTGTGTTGGAGGTCGCTGAGTAGTGCGCGAGCAAAATTTAAGCTACAACAAGGCAAGGCT
TGACCGACAATTGCATGAAGAATCTGCTTAGGGTTAGGCGTTTTGCGCTGCTTCGCGATGTACGGGCCAG
ATATACGCGTTGACATTGATTATTGACTAGTTATTAATAGTAATCAATTACGGGGTCATTAGTTCATAGC
CCATATATGGAGTTCCGCGTTACATAACTTACGGTAAATGGCCCGCCTGGCTGACCGCCCAACGACCCCC
GCCCATTGACGTCAATAATGACGTATGTTCCCATAGTAACGCCAATAGGGACTTTCCATTGACGTCAATG
GGTGGAGTATTTACGGTAAACTGCCCACTTGGCAGTACATCAAGTGTATCATATGCCAAGTACGCCCCCT
ATTGACGTCAATGACGGTAAATGGCCCGCCTGGCATTATGCCCAGTACATGACCTTATGGGACTTTCCTA
CTTGGCAGTACATCTACGTATTAGTCATCGCTATTACCATGGTGATGCGGTTTTGGCAGTACATCAATGG
GCGTGGATAGCGGTTTGACTCACGGGGATTTCCAAGTCTCCACCCCATTGACGTCAATGGGAGTTTGTTT
TGGCACCAAAATCAACGGGACTTTCCAAAATGTCGTAACAACTCCGCCCCATTGACGCAAATGGGCGGTA
GGCGTGTACGGTGGGAGGTCTATATAAGCAGAGCTCTCTGGCTAACTAGAGAACCCACTGCTTACTGGCT
TATCGAAATTAATACGACTCACTATAGGGAGACCCAAGCTGGCTAGCATGGCATACGGTAAAAGCCGATA
TAACTCTTACCGGAAACGAAATTTTAGTATCAGTGACAACCAGAGAAGAGAATACGCCAAAAAAATGAAG
GAATTGGAGCAAGCGTTTGAGAATTTGGGTCCGGGGAACAGCAGCCAGAACTGGCAGAGGTTCTACCAGC
TGACCAAGCTGCTGGACAGCATGCACGAGATGGTGGGCGGCCTGCTCCAGTTCTGCTTCTACACCTTCGT
GAACAAGAGCCTGAGCGTGGAGTTCCCCGAGATGCTGGCCGAGATCATCAGCAACCAGCTGCCTAAGTTT
AATGCCGGCAGCGTGAAGCCCCTGCTGTTCCACCAGAAGGGGGGCGGAAGCGGCGGATCCGGCGGATCTG
GCGGATCGGGCGGGAGTGGACTGATCAGCCTGCTGGAGGTGATCGAGCCCGAGGTGCTGTACAGCGGCTA
CGACAGCACCCTGCCCGACACCAGCACCAGGCTGATGAGCACCCTGAACAGGCTGGGCGGCAGGCAGGTG
GTGAGCGCCGTGAAGTGGGCCAAGGCCCTGCCCGGCTTCAGGAACCTGCACCTGGACGACCAGATGACCC
TGCTGCAGTACAGCTGGATGAGCCTGATGGCCTTCAGCCTGGGCTGGAGGAGCTACAAGCAGAGCAACGG
CAACATGCTGTGCTTCGCCCCCGACCTGGTGATCAACGAGGAGAGGATGCAGCTGCCCTACATGTACGAC
CAGTGCCAGCAGATGCTGAAGATCAGCAGCGAGTTCGTGAGGCTGCAGGTGAGCTACGACGAGTACCTGT
GCATGAAGGTGCTGCTGCTGCTGAGCACCGTGCCCAAGGACGGCCTGAAGAGCCAGGCCGTGTTCGACGA
GATCAGGATGACCTACATCAAGGAGCTGGGCAAGGCCATCGTGAAGAGGGAGGGCGGTCCGGGGGACGGG
TGGTACCTCTCATCCATGAAGGATAGCGCCTACAAAGACTTCGGAAAGTACGAGATAAGACTGTCAAACC
ACAGTGCAGACAATAGGTATCACGACCTTGAAAATGGTCGCCTTATCGTTAATGTAAAGGCTTCAAAACT
TAATTTCGTTGATATTATAGAGAACAAGCTGGGCAAAATTATTGAGAAGATCGATACGCTTGATTTGGAT
AAGTACAGATTCATTAACGCTACTAAACTGGAAAGGGATATAAAATGTTACTATAAGGGGTATAAAACAA
AAAAGGATGTTATCTGACTCGAGCGGCCGCCACTGTGCTGGATATCTGCAGAATTCCACCACACTGGACT
AGTGGATCCGAGCTCGGTACCAAGCTTAAGTTTAAACCGCTGATCAGCCTCGACTGTGCCTTCTAGTTGC
CAGCCATCTGTTGTTTGCCCCTCCCCCGTGCCTTCCTTGACCCTGGAAGGTGCCACTCCCACTGTCCTTT
CCTAATAAAATGAGGAAATTGCATCGCATTGTCTGAGTAGGTGTCATTCTATTCTGGGGGGTGGGGTGGG
GCAGGACAGCAAGGGGGAGGATTGGGAAGACAATAGCAGGCATGCTGGGGATGCGGTGGGCTCTATGGCT
TCTGAGGCGGAAAGAACCAGCTGGGGCTCTAGGGGGTATCCCC
[124 nt withheld, positions 3124-3247]
C
[91 nt withheld, positions 3249-3339]
A
[49 nt withheld, positions 3341-3389]
CCTTTGACGTTGGAGTCCACGTTCTTT
[37 nt withheld, positions 3417-3453]
ACCCTATCTCGGTCTATTCTTTTGATTTATAAGGGATTTTGCCGATTTCGGCCTATTGGTTAAAAAATGA
GCTGATTTAACAAAAATTTAACGCGAATTAATTCTGTGGAATGTGTGTCAGTTAGGGTGTGGAAAGTCCC
CAGGCTCCCCAGCAGGCAGAAGTATGCAAAGCATGCATCTCAATTAGTCAGCAACCAGGTGTGGAAAGTC
CCCAGGCTCCCCAGCAGGCAGAAGTATGCAAAGCATGCATCTCAATTAGTCAGCAACCATAGTCCCGCCC
CTAACTCCGCCCATCCCGCCCCTAACTCCGCCCAGTTCCGCCCATTCTCCGCCCCATGGCTGACTAATTT
TTTTTATTTATGCAGAGGCCGAGGCCGCCTCTGCCTCTGAGCTATTCCAGAAGTAGTGAGGAGGCTTTTT
TGGAGGCCTAGGCTTTTGCAAAAAGCTCCCGGGAGCTTGTATATCCATTTTCGGATCTGATCAAGAGACA
GGATGAGGATCGTTTCGCATGATTGAACAAGATGGATTGCACGCAGGTTCTCCGGCCGCTTGGGTGGAGA
GGCTATTCGGCTATGACTGGGCACAACAGACAATCGGCTGCTCTGATGCCGCCGTGTTCCGGCTGTCAGC
GCAGGGGCGCCCGGTTCTTTTTGTCAAGACCGACCTGTCCGGTGCCCTGAATGAACTGCAGGACGAGGCA
GCGCGGCTATCGTGACTGGCCACGACGGGCGTTCCTTGCGCAGCTGTGCTCGACGTTGTCACTGAAGCGG
GAAGGGACTGGCTGCTATTGGGCGAAGTGCCGGGGCAGGATCTCCTGTCATCTCACCTTGCTCCTGCCGA
GAAAGTATCCATCATGGCTGATGCAATGCGGCGGCTGCATACGCTTGATCCGGCTACCTGCCCATTCGAC
CACCAAGCGAAACATCGCATCGAGCGAGCACGTACTCGGATGGAAGCCGGTCTTGTCGATCAGGATGATC
TGGACGAAGAGCATCAGGGGCTCGCGCCAGCCGAACTGTTCGCCAGGCTCAAGGCGCGCATGCCCGACGG
CGAGGATCTCGTCGTGACCCATGGCGATGCCTGCTTGCCGAATATCATGGTGGAAAATGGCCGCTTTTCT
GGATTCATCGACTGTGGCCGGCTGGGTGTGGCGGACCGCTATCAGGACATAGCGTTGGCTACCCGTGATA
TTGCTGAAGAGCTTGGCGGCGAATGGGCTGACCGCTTCCTCGTGCTTTACGGTATCGCCGCTCCCGATTC
GCAGCGCATCGCCTTCTATCGCCTTCTTGACGAGTTCTTCTGAGCGGGACTCTGGGGTTCGAAATGACCG
ACCAAGCGACGCCCAACCTGCCATCACGAGATTTCGATTCCACCGCCGCCTTCTATGAAAGGTTGGGCTT
CGGAATCGTTTTCCGGGACGCCGGCTGGATGATCCTCCAGCGCGGGGATCTCATGCTGGAGTTCTTCGCC
CACCCCAACTTGTTTATTGCAGCTTATAATGGTTACAAATAAAGCAATAGCATCACAAATTTCACAAATA
AAGCATTTTTTTCACTGCATTCTAGTTGTGGTTTGTCCAAACTCATCAATGTATCTTATCATGTCTGTAT
ACCGTCGACCTCTAGCTAGAGCTTGGCGTAATCATGGTCATAGCTGTTTCCTGTGTGAAATTGTTATCCG
CTCACAATTCCACACAACATGCGAGCCGGAAGCATAAAGTGTAAAGCCTGGGGTGCCTAATGAGTGAGCT
AACTCACATTAATTGCGTTGCGCTCACTGCCCGCTTTCCAGTCGGGAAACCTGTCGTGCCAGCTGCATTA
ATGAATCGGCCAACGCGCGGGGAGAGGCGGTTTGCGTATTGGGCGCTCTTCCGCTTCCTCGCTCACTGAC
TCGCTGCGCTCGGTCGTTCGGCTGCGGCGAGCGGTATCAGCTCACTCAAAGGCGGTAATACGGTTATCCA
CAGAATCAGGGGATAACGCAGGAAAGAACATGTGAGCAAAAGGCCAGCAAAAGGCCAGGAACCGTAAAAA
GGCCGCGTTGCTGGCGTTTTTCCATAGGCTCCGCCCCCCTGACGAGCATCACAAAAATCGACGCTCAAGT
CAGAGGTGGCGAAACCCGACAGGACTATAAAGATACCAGGCGTTTCCCCCTGGAAGCTCCCTCGTGCGCT
CTCCTGTTCCGACCCTGCCGCTTACCGGATACCTGTCCGCCTTTCTCCCTTCGGGAAGCGTGGCGCTTTC
TCATAGCTCACGCTGTAGGTATCTCAGTTCGGTGTAGGTCGTTCGCTCCAAGCTGGGCTGTGTGCACGAA
CCCCCCGTTCAGCCCGACCGCTGCGCCTTATCCGGTAACTATCGTCTTGAGTCCAACCCGGTAAGACACG
ACTTATCGCCACTGGCAGCAGCCACTGGTAACAGGATTAGCAGAGCGAGGTATGTAGGCGGTGCTACAGA
GTTCTTGAAGTGGTGGCCTAACTACGGCTACACTAGAAGAACAGTATTTGGTATCTGCGCTCTGCTGAAG
CCAGTTACCTTCGGAAAAAGAGTTGGTAGCTCTTGATCCGGCAAACAAACCACCGCTGGTAGCGGTGGTT
TTTTTGTTTGCAAGCAGCAGATTACGCGCAGAAAAAAAGGATCTCAAGAAGATCCTTTGATCTTTTCTAC
GGGGTCTGACGCTCAGTGGAACGAAAACTCACGTTAAGGGATTTTGGTCATGAGATTATCAAAAAGGATC
TTCACCTAGATCCTTTTAAATTAAAAATGAAGTTTTAAATCAATCTAAAGTATATATGAGTAAACTTGGT
CTGACAGTTACCAATGCTTAATCAGTGAGGCACCTATCTCAGCGATCTGTCTATTTCGTTCATCCATAGT
TGCCTGACTCCCCGTCGTGTAGATAACTACGATACGGGAGGGCTTACCATCTGGCCCCAGTGCTGCAATG
ATACCGCGAGACCCACGCTCACCGGCTCCAGATTTATCAGCAATAAACCAGCCAGCCGGAAGGGCCGAGC
GCAGAAGTGGTCCTGCAACTTTATCCGCCTCCATCCAGTCTATTAATTGTTGCCGGGAAGCTAGAGTAAG
TAGTTCGCCAGTTAATAGTTTGCGCAACGTTGTTGCCATTGCTACAGGCATCGTGGTGTCACGCTCGTCG
TTTGGTATGGCTTCATTCAGCTCCGGTTCCCAACGAT
Features (pLannotate 1.2.2; 21 found; start..end, strand, type, name):
    482..586     -  promoter       AmpR promoter: bla
    645..697     -  misc_feature   bom (fragment): basis of mobility region from pBR322
    852..1231    +  enhancer       CMV enhancer: human cytomegalovirus immediate early enhancer
   1232..1435    +  promoter       CMV promoter: human cytomegalovirus (CMV) immediate early promoter
   1431..1464    +  LTR            5' LTR (truncated) (fragment): truncated 5' long terminal repeat (LTR) from HIV-1
   1480..1498    +  promoter       T7 promoter: promoter for bacteriophage T7 RNA polymerase
   1596..1778    +  CDS            NR3C2 (fragment): MCR_CHICK - Also known as MLR. Experimental evidence at transcript level: Swiss-Prot protein existence level 2. Receptor for both mineralocorticoids (MC) such as aldosterone and glucocorticoids (GC) such as corticosterone or cortisol. Binds to mineralocorticoid response elements (MRE) and transactivates target genes. The effect of MC is to increase ion and water transport and thus raise extracellular fluid volume and blood pressure and lower potassium levels (By similarity). From Gallus gallus (Chicken).
   1911..2453    +  CDS            nr3c1 (fragment): GCR_ONCMY - Also known as grl. Experimental evidence at protein level: Swiss-Prot protein existence level 1. Receptor for glucocorticoids (GC) (PubMed:7649084, PubMed:8766708). Has a dual mode of action: as a transcription factor that binds to glucocorticoid response elements (GRE), both for nuclear and mitochondrial DNA, and as a modulator of other transcription factors (By similarity). Affects inflammatory responses, cellular proliferation and differentiation in target tissues (By similarity). Involved in chromatin remodeling (By similarity). Plays a role in rapid mRNA degradation by binding
   2854..3078    +  polyA_signal   bGH poly(A) signal: bovine growth hormone polyadenylation signal
   3082..3103    +  promoter       SV40 promoter (fragment): SV40 enhancer and early promoter
   3124..3552    +  rep_origin     f1 ori (sequence partly withheld): f1 bacteriophage origin of replication; arrow indicates direction of (+) strand synthesis
   3566..3895    +  promoter       SV40 promoter: SV40 enhancer and early promoter
   3962..4756    +  CDS            NeoR/KanR: aminoglycoside phosphotransferase from Tn5; aph(3')-II (or nptII); confers resistance to neomycin, kanamycin, and G418 (Geneticin®)
   4777..4935    +  CDS            ble (fragment): BLE_KLEPN - Experimental evidence at protein level: Swiss-Prot protein existence level 1. Binding protein with a strong affinity to the bleomycin family of antibiotics. Binds to CL990; an antimitotic-antibiotic compound. From Klebsiella pneumoniae.
   4930..5051    +  polyA_signal   SV40 poly(A) signal: SV40 polyadenylation signal
   5124..5140    -  protein_bind   lac operator: The lac repressor binds to the lac operator to inhibit transcription in E. coli. This inhibition can be relieved by adding lactose or isopropyl-β-D-thiogalactopyranoside (IPTG). lac repressor encoded by lacI
   5148..5178    -  promoter       lac promoter: promoter for the E. coli lac operon
   5193..5214    -  protein_bind   CAP binding site: CAP binding activates transcription in the presence of cAMP. E. coli catabolite activator protein
   5227..5319    -  CDS            lacI (fragment): lac repressor; lacI; The lac repressor binds to the lac operator to inhibit transcription in E. coli. This inhibition can be relieved by adding lactose or isopropyl-β-D-thiogalactopyranoside (IPTG).
   5502..6090    -  rep_origin     ori: high-copy-number ColE1/pMB1/pBR322/pUC origin of replication
   6261..481     -  CDS            AmpR (across the origin): β-lactamase; bla; confers resistance to ampicillin, carbenicillin, and related antibiotics
