[The description below was written by a language model from this plasmid's Addgene catalogue record and pLannotate feature annotations shown in this document.]
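Description:
CMV_AcrIIA5_cpGR2(GGS5)-D41 is a 6.6 kb mammalian expression plasmid built on the pcDNA3.1 backbone. It is maintained in E. coli through a high-copy ColE1/pUC-type origin and selected with ampicillin via the β-lactamase gene. The backbone also carries an f1 phage origin and an SV40 early promoter driving the Tn5 aminoglycoside phosphotransferase (NeoR/KanR) with an SV40 polyadenylation signal, which would in principle allow G418 selection of transfected mammalian cells. Several short fragment hits in the automated annotation (HIV-1 LTR, ble, lacI, bom) appear to be backbone remnants or incidental matches rather than functional parts.

The payload, assembled by Golden Gate cloning, is a synthetic open reading frame placed between the human CMV immediate-early enhancer/promoter and the bovine growth hormone polyadenylation signal, with a T7 promoter just upstream of the insert. It encodes the anti-CRISPR protein AcrIIA5 with a domain called cpGR2 inserted immediately before residue D41. The name suggests that this is a circularly permuted glucocorticoid receptor domain with GGS-repeat linkers, although the record does not spell this out. The annotation supports that reading: two separate fragments within the insert match steroid receptor proteins (mineralocorticoid and glucocorticoid receptor homologues), while AcrIIA5 itself is not recognised by the annotation tool. The purpose of the hybrid is to make anti-CRISPR activity dependent on a chemical input, presumably a receptor ligand, though no ligand is named. The construct is used for chemogenetic control of SauCas9 in mammalian cells, as part of a broader platform for switchable regulation of CRISPR-Cas effectors.
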