Addgene plasmid #246045: CMV_AcrIIA5_cpGR2(GGS5)-D41
Purpose: Expression of AcrIIA5-cpGR2 hybrid in mammalian cells; insertion before D41; enables chemogenetic control of SauCas9
Depositing lab: Dominik Niopek. Depositing organization: Universitaet Heidelberg. Publication: A versatile anti-CRISPR platform for opto- and chemogenetic control of CRISPR-Cas9 and Cas12 across a wide range of orthologs. Brenker L, Aschenbrenner S, Bubeck F, Staykov K, Gebhardt C, Wolf B, Jendrusch M, Kroll AS, Becker J, Ambiel I, Fackler OT, Grimm D, Mathony J, Niopek D. Nucleic Acids Res. 2025 Jul 19;53(14):gkaf752. doi: 10.1093/nar/gkaf752. PubMed 40794863.
Backbone
  Vector backbone: pcDNA3.1
  Vector type: Mammalian Expression, CRISPR, Synthetic Biology
Growth in bacteria
  Bacterial resistance: Ampicillin, 100 μg/mL
  Growth temperature: 37°C
  Growth strain: DH5alpha
  Copy number: High Copy
Gene/Insert
  Gene/Insert name: AcrIIA5_cpGR2-D41
  Species: Synthetic
  Cloning method: Golden Gate
Terms and licenses: Academic/Nonprofit Terms; Industry Terms: Not Available to Industry
How to cite: CMV_AcrIIA5_cpGR2(GGS5)-D41 was a gift from Dominik Niopek (Addgene plasmid # 246045 ; http://n2t.net/addgene:246045 ; RRID:Addgene_246045)
